>Addgene plasmid #81213 | pCALNL_chr13_102010574-102010650 | depositor full sequence | sequence record 163268 | pCALNL_chr13_102010574-102010650 sequence 6937 bps
GTCGACATTGATTATTGACTAGTTATTAATAGTAATCAATTACGGGGTCATTAGTTCATAGCCCATATAT
GGAGTTCCGCGTTACATAACTTACGGTAAATGGCCCGCCTGGCTGACCGCCCAACGACCCCCGCCCATTG
ACGTCAATAATGACGTATGTTCCCATAGTAACGCCAATAGGGACTTTCCATTGACGTCAATGGGTGGACT
ATTTACGGTAAACTGCCCACTTGGCAGTACATCAAGTGTATCATATGCCAAGTACGCCCCCTATTGACGT
CAATGACGGTAAATGGCCCGCCTGGCATTATGCCCAGTACATGACCTTATGGGACTTTCCTACTTGGCAG
TACATCTACGTATTAGTCATCGCTATTACCATGGGTCGAGGTGAGCCCCACGTTCTGCTTCACTCTCCCC
ATCTCCCCCCCCTCCCCACCCCCAATTTTGTATTTATTTATTTTTTAATTATTTTGTGCAGCGATGGGGG
CGGGGGGGGGGGGGGCGCGCGCCAGGCGGGGCGGGGCGGGGCGAGGGGCGGGGCGGGGCGAGGCGGAGAG
GTGCGGCGGCAGCCAATCAGAGCGGCGCGCTCCGAAAGTTTCCTTTTATGGCGAGGCGGCGGCGGCGGCG
GCCCTATAAAAAGCGAAGCGCGCGGCGGGCGGGAGTCGCTGCGTTGCCTTCGCCCCGTGCCCCGCTCCGC
GCCGCCTCGCGCCGCCCGCCCCGGCTCTGACTGACCGCGTTACTCCCACAGGTGAGCGGGCGGGACGGCC
CTTCTCCTCCGGGCTGTAATTAGCGCTTGGTTTAATGACGGCTCGTTTCTTTTCTGTGGCTGCGTGAAAG
CCTTAAAGGGCTCCGGGAGGGCCCTTTGTGCGGGGGGGAGCGGCTCGGGGGGTGCGTGCGTGTGTGTGTG
CGTGGGGAGCGCCGCGTGCGGCCCGCGCTGCCCGGCGGCTGTGAGCGCTGCGGGCGCGGCGCGGGGCTTT
GTGCGCTCCGCGTGTGCGCGAGGGGAGCGCGGCCGGGGGCGGTGCCCCGCGGTGCGGGGGGGCTGCGAGG
GGAACAAAGGCTGCGTGCGGGGTGTGTGCGTGGGGGGGTGAGCAGGGGGTGTGGGCGCGGCGGTCGGGCT
GTAACCCCCCCCTGCACCCCCCTCCCCGAGTTGCTGAGCACGGCCCGGCTTCGGGTGCGGGGCTCCGTGC
GGGGCGTGGCGCGGGGCTCGCCGTGCCGGGCGGGGGGTGGCGGCAGGTGGGGGTGCCGGGCGGGGCGGGG
CCGCCTCGGGCCGGGGAGGGCTCGGGGGAGGGGCGCGGCGGCCCCCGGAGCGCCGGCGGCTGTCGAGGCG
CGGCGAGCCGCAGCCATTGCCTTTTATGGTAATCGTGCGAGAGGGCGCAGGGACTTCCTTTGTCCCAAAT
CTGTGCGGAGCCGAAATCTGGGAGGCGCCGCCGCACCCCCTCTAGCGGGCGCGGGGCGAAGCGGTGCGGC
GCCGGCAGGAAGGAAATGGGCGGGGAGGGCCTTCGTGCGTCGCCGCGCCGCCGTCCCCTTCTCCCTCTCC
AGCCTCGGGGCTGTCCGCGGGGGGACGGCTGCCTTCGGGGGGGACGGGGCAGGGCGGGGTTCGGCTTCTG
GCGTGTGACCGGCGGCTCTAGAGCCTCTGCTAACCATGTTCATGCCTTCTTCTTTTTCCTACAGCTCCTG
GGCAACGTGCTGGTTATTGTGCTGTCTCATCATTTTGGCAAAGAATTGATTAATTCGAGCGAACGCGTCC
TAGGGAAGTGATCATAGCTGAGTTTCTGGAAAAACCTAGGTTTTAAAGTTGAGGAGACTTAAGTCCAAAA
CCTGGAGTCGAGTCGGATTTGATCTGATCAAGAGACAGGATGAGGATCGTTTCGCATGATTGAACAAGAT
GGATTGCACGCAGGTTCTCCGGCCGCTTGGGTGGAGAGGCTATTCGGCTATGACTGGGCACAACAGACAA
TCGGCTGCTCTGATGCCGCCGTGTTCCGGCTGTCATCGCAGGGGCGCCCGGTTCTTTTTGTCAAGACCGA
CCTGTCCGGTGCCCTGAATGAACTGCAGGACGAGGCAGCGCGGCTATCGTGGCTGGCCACGACGGGCGTT
CCTTGCGCAGCTGTGCTCGACGTTGTCACTGAAGCGGGAAGGGACTGGCTGCTATTGGGCGAAGTGCCGG
GGCAGGATCTCCTGTCATCTCACCTTGCTCCTGCCGAGAAAGTATCCATCATGGCTGATGCAATGCGGCG
GCTGCATACGCTTGATCCGGCTACCTGCCCATTCGACCACCAAGCGAAACATCGCATCGAGCGAGCACGT
ACTCGGATGGAAGCCGGTCTTGTCGATCAGGATGATCTGGACGAAGAGCATCAGGGGCTCGCGCCAGCCG
AACTGTTCGCCAGGCTCAAGGCGCGCATGCCCGACGGCGAGGATCTCGTCGTGACCCATGGCGATGCCTG
CTTGCCGAATATCATGGTGGAAAATGGCCGCTTTTCTGGATTCATCGACTGTGGCCGGCTGGGTGTGGCG
GACCGCTATCAGGACATAGCGTTGGCTACCCGTGATATTGCTGAAGAGCTTGGCGGCGAATGGGCTGACC
GCTTCCTCGTGCTTTACGGTATCGCCGCTCCCGATTCGCAGCGCATCGCCTTCTATCGCCTTCTTGACGA
GTTCTTCTGAGCGGGACTCTGGGGTTCGAAATGACCGACCAAGCGACGCCCAACCTGCCATCACGAGATT
TCGATTCCACCGCCGCCTTCTATGAAAGGTTGGGCTTCGGAATCGTTTTCCGGGACGCCGGCTGGATGAT
CCTCCAGCGCGGGGATCTCATGCTGGAGTTCTTCGCCCACCCCATCGATAACTTGTTTATTGCAGCTTAT
AATGGTTACAAATAAAGCAATAGCATCACAAATTTCACAAATAAAGCATTTTTTTCACTGCATTCTAGTT
GTGGTTTGTCCAAACTCATCAATGTATCTTATCATGTCTGGATCAAATCCGAACGCACCCTAGGGAAGTG
ATCATAGCTGAGTTTCTGGAAAAACCTAGGTTTTAAAGTTGAGGAGACTTAAGTCCAAAACCTGGCTCGA
GTCGCTCGGTACGATTTAAATTGAATTCTGCAGTCGACGGTACCGCGGGCCCGGGATCCACCGGTCGCCA
CCATGGTGAGCAAGGGCGAGGAGCTGTTCACCGGGGTGGTGCCCATCCTGGTCGAGCTGGACGGCGACGT
AAACGGCCACAAGTTCAGCGTGTCCGGCGAGGGCGAGGGCGATGCCACCTACGGCAAGCTGACCCTGAAG
TTCATCTGCACCACCGGCAAGCTGCCCGTGCCCTGGCCCACCCTCGTGACCACCCTGACCTACGGCGTGC
AGTGCTTCAGCCGCTACCCCGACCACATGAAGCAGCACGACTTCTTCAAGTCCGCCATGCCCGAAGGCTA
CGTCCAGGAGCGCACCATCTTCTTCAAGGACGACGGCAACTACAAGACCCGCGCCGAGGTGAAGTTCGAG
GGCGACACCCTGGTGAACCGCATCGAGCTGAAGGGCATCGACTTCAAGGAGGACGGCAACATCCTGGGGC
ACAAGCTGGAGTACAACTACAACAGCCACAACGTCTATATCATGGCCGACAAGCAGAAGAACGGCATCAA
GGTGAACTTCAAGATCCGCCACAACATCGAGGACGGCAGCGTGCAGCTCGCCGACCACTACCAGCAGAAC
ACCCCCATCGGCGACGGCCCCGTGCTGCTGCCCGACAACCACTACCTGAGCACCCAGTCCGCCCTGAGCA
AAGACCCCAACGAGAAGCGCGATCACATGGTCCTGCTGGAGTTCGTGACCGCCGCCGGGATCACTCTCGG
CATGGACGAGCTGTACAAGTAAAGCGGCCGCACTCCTCAGGTGCAGGCTGCCTATCAGAAGGTGGTGGCT
GGTGTGGCCAATGCCCTGGCTCACAAATACCACTGAGATCTTTTTCCCTCTGCCAAAAATTATGGGGACA
TCATGAAGCCCCTTGAGCATCTGACTTCTGGCTAATAAAGGAAATTTATTTTCATTGCAATAGTGTGTTG
GAATTTTTTGTGTCTCTCACTCGGAAGGACATATGGGAGGGCAAATCATTTAAAACATCAGAATGAGTAT
TTGGTTTAGAGTTTGGCAACATATGCCCATATGCTGGCTGCCATGAACAAAGGTTGGCTATAAAGAGGTC
ATCAGTATATGAAACAGCCCCCTGCTGTCCATTCCTTATTCCATAGAAAAGCCTTGACTTGAGGTTAGAT
TTTTTTTATATTTTGTTTTGTGTTATTTTTTTCTTTAACATCCCTAAAATTTTCCTTACATGTTTTACTA
GCCAGATTTTTCCTCCTCTCCTGACTACTCCCAGTCATAGCTGTCCCTCTTCTCTTATGAAGATCCCTCG
ACCTGCAGCCCAAGCTTGGCGTAATCATGGTCATAGCTGTTTCCTGTGTGAAATTGTTATCCGCTCACAA
TTCCACACAACATACGAGCCGGAAGCATAAAGTGTAAAGCCTGGGGTGCCTAATGAGTGAGCTAACTCAC
ATTAATTGCGTTGCGCTCACTGCCCGCTTTCCAGTCGGGAAACCTGTCGTGCCAGCGGATCCGCATCTCA
ATTAGTCAGCAACCATAGTCCCGCCCCTAACTCCGCCCATCCCGCCCCTAACTCCGCCCAGTTCCGCCCA
TTCTCCGCCCCATGGCTGACTAATTTTTTTTATTTATGCAGAGGCCGAGGCCGCCTCGGCCTCTGAGCTA
TTCCAGAAGTAGTGAGGAGGCTTTTTTGGAGGCCTAGGCTTTTGCAAAAAGCTAACTTGTTTATTGCAGC
TTATAATGGTTACAAATAAAGCAATAGCATCACAAATTTCACAAATAAAGCATTTTTTTCACTGCATTCT
AGTTGTGGTTTGTCCAAACTCATCAATGTATCTTATCATGTCTGGATCCGCTGCATTAATGAATCGGCCA
ACGCGCGGGGAGAGGCGGTTTGCGTATTGGGCGCTCTTCCGCTTCCTCGCTCACTGACTCGCTGCGCTCG
GTCGTTCGGCTGCGGCGAGCGGTATCAGCTCACTCAAAGGCGGTAATACGGTTATCCACAGAATCAGGGG
ATAACGCAGGAAAGAACATGTGAGCAAAAGGCCAGCAAAAGGCCAGGAACCGTAAAAAGGCCGCGTTGCT
GGCGTTTTTCCATAGGCTCCGCCCCCCTGACGAGCATCACAAAAATCGACGCTCAAGTCAGAGGTGGCGA
AACCCGACAGGACTATAAAGATACCAGGCGTTTCCCCCTGGAAGCTCCCTCGTGCGCTCTCCTGTTCCGA
CCCTGCCGCTTACCGGATACCTGTCCGCCTTTCTCCCTTCGGGAAGCGTGGCGCTTTCTCAATGCTCACG
CTGTAGGTATCTCAGTTCGGTGTAGGTCGTTCGCTCCAAGCTGGGCTGTGTGCACGAACCCCCCGTTCAG
CCCGACCGCTGCGCCTTATCCGGTAACTATCGTCTTGAGTCCAACCCGGTAAGACACGACTTATCGCCAC
TGGCAGCAGCCACTGGTAACAGGATTAGCAGAGCGAGGTATGTAGGCGGTGCTACAGAGTTCTTGAAGTG
GTGGCCTAACTACGGCTACACTAGAAGGACAGTATTTGGTATCTGCGCTCTGCTGAAGCCAGTTACCTTC
GGAAAAAGAGTTGGTAGCTCTTGATCCGGCAAACAAACCACCGCTGGTAGCGGTGGTTTTTTTGTTTGCA
AGCAGCAGATTACGCGCAGAAAAAAAGGATCTCAAGAAGATCCTTTGATCTTTTCTACGGGGTCTGACGC
TCAGTGGAACGAAAACTCACGTTAAGGGATTTTGGTCATGAGATTATCAAAAAGGATCTTCACCTAGATC
CTTTTAAATTAAAAATGAAGTTTTAAATCAATCTAAAGTATATATGAGTAAACTTGGTCTGACAGTTACC
AATGCTTAATCAGTGAGGCACCTATCTCAGCGATCTGTCTATTTCGTTCATCCATAGTTGCCTGACTCCC
CGTCGTGTAGATAACTACGATACGGGAGGGCTTACCATCTGGCCCCAGTGCTGCAATGATACCGCGAGAC
CCACGCTCACCGGCTCCAGATTTATCAGCAATAAACCAGCCAGCCGGAAGGGCCGAGCGCAGAAGTGGTC
CTGCAACTTTATCCGCCTCCATCCAGTCTATTAATTGTTGCCGGGAAGCTAGAGTAAGTAGTTCGCCAGT
TAATAGTTTGCGCAACGTTGTTGCCATTGCTACAGGCATCGTGGTGTCACGCTCGTCGTTTGGTATGGCT
TCATTCAGCTCCGGTTCCCAACGATCAAGGCGAGTTACATGATCCCCCATGTTGTGCAAAAAAGCGGTTA
GCTCCTTCGGTCCTCCGATCGTTGTCAGAAGTAAGTTGGCCGCAGTGTTATCACTCATGGTTATGGCAGC
ACTGCATAATTCTCTTACTGTCATGCCATCCGTAAGATGCTTTTCTGTGACTGGTGAGTACTCAACCAAG
TCATTCTGAGAATAGTGTATGCGGCGACCGAGTTGCTCTTGCCCGGCGTCAATACGGGATAATACCGCGC
CACATAGCAGAACTTTAAAAGTGCTCATCATTGGAAAACGTTCTTCGGGGCGAAAACTCTCAAGGATCTT
ACCGCTGTTGAGATCCAGTTCGATGTAACCCACTCGTGCACCCAACTGATCTTCAGCATCTTTTACTTTC
ACCAGCGTTTCTGGGTGAGCAAAAACAGGAAGGCAAAATGCCGCAAAAAAGGGAATAAGGGCGACACGGA
AATGTTGAATACTCATACTCTTCCTTTTTCAATATTATTGAAGCATTTATCAGGGTTATTGTCTCATGAG
CGGATACATATTTGAATGTATTTAGAAAAATAAACAAATAGGGGTTCCGCGCACATTTCCCCGAAAAGTG
CCACCTG
Features (pLannotate 1.2.2; 21 found; start..end, strand, type, name):
      4..383     +  enhancer       CMV enhancer: human cytomegalovirus immediate early enhancer
    386..661     +  promoter       chicken β-actin promoter: No description available
    662..1674    +  intron         chimeric intron: chimera between introns from chicken β-actin and rabbit β-globin
   1876..2670    +  CDS            NeoR/KanR: aminoglycoside phosphotransferase from Tn5; aph(3')-II (or nptII); confers resistance to neomycin, kanamycin, and G418 (Geneticin®)
   2691..2843    +  CDS            ble (fragment): BLE_KLEPN - Experimental evidence at protein level: Swiss-Prot protein existence level 1. Binding protein with a strong affinity to the bleomycin family of antibiotics. Binds to CL990; an antimitotic-antibiotic compound. From Klebsiella pneumoniae.
   2850..2984    +  polyA_signal   SV40 poly(A) signal: SV40 polyadenylation signal
   3103..3139    +  misc_feature   MCS (fragment): multiple cloning site
   3153..3872    +  CDS            EGFP: the original enhanced GFP (Yang et al., 1996) mammalian codon-optimized
   3882..3953    +  CDS            HBB (fragment): HBB_PONPY - Experimental evidence at transcript level: Swiss-Prot protein existence level 2. Involved in oxygen transport from the lung to the various peripheral tissues. From Pongo pygmaeus (Bornean orangutan).
   4024..4079    +  polyA_signal   β-globin poly(A) signal: rabbit β-globin polyadenylation signal (Gil and Proudfoot, 1987)
   4464..4480    -  protein_bind   lac operator: The lac repressor binds to the lac operator to inhibit transcription in E. coli. This inhibition can be relieved by adding lactose or isopropyl-β-D-thiogalactopyranoside (IPTG). lac repressor encoded by lacI
   4488..4518    -  promoter       lac promoter: promoter for the E. coli lac operon
   4533..4554    -  protein_bind   CAP binding site: CAP binding activates transcription in the presence of cAMP. E. coli catabolite activator protein
   4567..4606    -  CDS            lacI (fragment): lac repressor; lacI; The lac repressor binds to the lac operator to inhibit transcription in E. coli. This inhibition can be relieved by adding lactose or isopropyl-β-D-thiogalactopyranoside (IPTG).
   4613..4635    +  promoter       SV40 promoter (fragment): SV40 enhancer and early promoter
   4659..4794    +  rep_origin     SV40 ori: SV40 origin of replication
   4814..4948    +  polyA_signal   SV40 poly(A) signal: SV40 polyadenylation signal
   4950..5004    -  CDS            lacI (fragment): lac repressor; lacI; The lac repressor binds to the lac operator to inhibit transcription in E. coli. This inhibition can be relieved by adding lactose or isopropyl-β-D-thiogalactopyranoside (IPTG).
   5187..5775    -  rep_origin     ori: high-copy-number ColE1/pMB1/pBR322/pUC origin of replication
   5946..6806    -  CDS            AmpR: β-lactamase; bla; confers resistance to ampicillin, carbenicillin, and related antibiotics
   6807..6911    -  promoter       AmpR promoter: bla
