[The description below was written by a language model from this plasmid's Addgene catalogue record and pLannotate feature annotations shown in this document.]
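Description:
pCALNL_chr13_102010574-102010650 is a mammalian expression reporter plasmid of about 7 kb, built on the pCALNL backbone and designed to report recombinase-mediated deletion through a gain of EGFP fluorescence. It is maintained in E. coli as a high-copy plasmid through a ColE1/pUC-type origin and an ampicillin resistance gene with its own bla promoter. The backbone also carries an SV40 origin of replication and remnants of lac regulatory sequence, which play no evident role in the reporter function.

Expression is driven by the CAG-type arrangement listed in the record as pCBa: the CMV immediate early enhancer, the chicken β-actin promoter and a chimeric β-actin/β-globin intron. Immediately downstream lies a neomycin/G418 resistance gene followed by an SV40 polyadenylation signal, which acts as a transcriptional stop and prevents expression of the EGFP coding sequence placed after it. EGFP is terminated by a rabbit β-globin polyadenylation signal.

According to the catalogue entry, the Neo-stop cassette is flanked by two synthetic target sites in place of the usual recombinase sites. Each consists of a gix pseudo-site core bracketed by Cas9 guide-binding sequences and PAMs, and matches a human chromosome 13 region at the hg38 coordinates given in the name. These sites are not annotated in the feature table. When a guide RNA-directed Cas9-serine recombinase fusion acts at both sites, the intervening cassette is excised and the promoter is brought next to EGFP. The fraction of fluorescent cells can then be used to measure recombinase activity on this genomic sequence in mammalian cells.
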