Addgene plasmid #81213: pCALNL_chr13_102010574-102010650
Purpose: pCALNL reporter contains two target sites consisting of PAM Cas9 site-gix psuedo site-Cas9 site-PAM that match region in centromeres of chromosomes 13 (numbers in common name refers to pos. in hg38)
Depositing lab: David Liu. Depositing organization: Harvard University. Publication: A programmable Cas9-serine recombinase fusion protein that operates on DNA sequences in mammalian cells. Chaikind B, Bessen JL, Thompson DB, Hu JH, Liu DR. Nucleic Acids Res. 2016 Aug 11. pii: gkw707. 10.1093/nar/gkw707 PubMed 27515511.
Backbone
  Vector backbone: pCALNL
  Backbone size w/o insert (bp): 7000
  Total vector size (bp): 7000
  Vector type: Mammalian Expression
  Selectable markers: Neomycin (select with G418)
Growth in bacteria
  Bacterial resistance: Ampicillin, 100 μg/mL
  Growth temperature: 37°C
  Growth strain: DH5alpha
  Copy number: High Copy
Gene/Insert
  Gene/Insert name: gix-Neo-gix deletion cassette upstream of EGFP
  Species: Synthetic
  Promoter: pCBa
  Cloning method: Unknown
  Sequencing primers: 5′ GCCTTCTTCTTTTTCCTACAGC; 3′ CGCATCGAGCGAGCAC
Terms and licenses: Academic/Nonprofit Terms; Industry Terms: Not Available to Industry
How to cite: pCALNL_chr13_102010574-102010650 was a gift from David Liu (Addgene plasmid # 81213 ; http://n2t.net/addgene:81213 ; RRID:Addgene_81213)
