>Addgene plasmid #81213 | pCALNL_chr13_102010574-102010650 | addgene partial sequence | sequence record 163266 | EGFP-N 5'-CGTCGCCGTCCAGCTCGACCAG-3'
GCTCCTCGCCCTTGCTCACCATGGTGGCGACCGGTGGATCCCGGGCCCGCGGTACCGTCGACTGCAGAAT
TCAATTTAAATCGTACCGAGCGACTCGAGCCAGGTTTTGGACTTAAGTCTCCTCAACTTTAAAACCTAGG
TTTTTCCAGAAACTCAGCTATGATCACTTCCCTAGGGTGCGTTCGGATTTGATCCAGACATGATAAGATA
CATTGATGAGTTTGGACAAACCACAACTAGAATGCAGTGAAAAAAATGCTTTATTTGTGAAATTTGTGAT
GCTATTGCTTTATTTGTAACCATTATAAGCTGCAATAAACAAGTTATCGATGGGGTGGGCGAAGAACTCC
AGCATGAGATCCCCGCGCTGGAGGATCATCCAGCCGGCGTCCCGGAAAACGATTCCGAAGCCCAACCTTT
CATAGAAGGCGGCGGTGGAATCGAAATCTCGTGATGGCAGGTTGGGCGTCGCTTGGTCGGTCATTTCGAA
CCCCAGAGTCCCGCTCAGAAGAACTCGTCAAGAAGGCGATAGAAGGCGATGCGCTGCGAATCGGGAGCGG
CGATACCGTAAAGCACGAGGAAGCGGTCAGCCCATTCGCCGCCAAGCTCTTCAGCAATATCACGGGTAGC
CAACGCTATGTCCTGATAGCGGTCCGCCACACCCAGCCGGCCACAGTCGATGAATCCAGAAAAGCGGCCA
TTTTCCACCATGATATTCGGCAAGCAGGCATCGCCATGGGTCACGACGAGATCCTCGCCGTCGGGCATGC
GCGCCTTGAGC
