>Addgene plasmid #81213 | pCALNL_chr13_102010574-102010650 | addgene partial sequence | sequence record 163267 | Neo-R 5'-GCCCAGTCATAGCCGAATAG-3'
CTGCGTGCAATCCATCTTGTTCAATCATGCGAAACGATCCTCATCCTGTCTCTTGATCAGATCAAATCCG
ACTCGACTCCAGGTTTTGGACTTAAGTCTCCTCAACTTTAAAACCTAGGTTTTTCCAGAAACTCAGCTAT
GATCACTTCCCTAGGACGCGTTCGCTCGAATTAATCAATTCTTTGCCAAAATGATGAGACAGCACAATAA
CCAGCACGTTGCCCAGGAGCTGTAGGAAAAAGAAGAAGGCATGAACATGGTTAGCAGAGGCTCTAGAGCC
GCCGGTCACACGCCAGAAGCCGAACCCCGCCCTGCCCCGTCCCCCCCGAAGGCAGCCGTCCCCCCGCGGA
CAGCCCCGAGGCTGGAGAGGGAGAAGGGGACGGCGGCGCGGCGACGCACGAAGGCCCTCCCCGCCCATTT
CCTTCCTGCCGGCGCCGCACCGCTTCGCCCCGCGCCCGCTAGAGGGGGTGCGGCGGCGCCTCCCAGATTT
CGGCTCCGCACAGATTTGGGACAAAGGAAGTCCCTGCGCCCTCTCGCACGATTACCATAAAAGGCAATGG
CTGCGGCTCGCCGCGCCTCGACAGCCGCCGGCGCTCCGGGGGCCGCCGCGCCCCTCCCCCGAGCCCTCCC
CG
